>Addgene plasmid #74028 | FUP95Q15AGW (D5) | addgene partial sequence | sequence record 140879 | FUGW-Fwd 5'-ATTACAGGGACAGCAGAGATCC-3'
ATCTGGCCTCCGCGCCGGGTTTTGGCGCCTCCCGCGGGCGCCCCCCTCCTCACGGCGAGCGCTGCCACGT
CAGACGAAGGGCGCAGCGAGCGTCCTGATCCTTCCGCCCGGACGCTCAGGACAGCGGCCCGCTGCTCATA
AGACTCGGCCTTAGAACCCCAGTATCAGCAGAAGGACATTTTAGGACGGGACTTGGGTGACTCTAGGGCA
CTGGTTTTCTTTCCAGAGAGCGGAACAGGCGAGGAAAAGTAGTCCCTTCTCGGCGATTCTGCGGAGGGAT
CTCCGTGGGGCGGTGAACGCCGATGATTATATAAGGACGCGCCGGGTGTGGCACAGCTAGTTCCGTCGCA
GCCGGGATTTGGGTCGCGGTTCTTGTTTGTGGATCGCTGTGATCGTCACTTGGTGAGTAGCGGGCTGCTG
GGCTGGCCGGGGCTTTCGTGGCCGCCGGGCCGCTCGGTGGGACGGAAGCGTGTGGAGAGACCGCCAAGGG
CTGTAGTCTGGGTCCGCGAGCAAGGTTGCCCTGAACTGGGGGTTGGGGGGAGCGCAGCAAAATGGCGGCT
GTTCCCGAGTCTTGAATGGAAGACGCTTGTGAGGCGGGCTGTGAGGTCGTTGAAACAAGGTGGGGGGCAT
GGTGGGCGGCAAGAACCCAAGGTCTTGAGGCCTTCGCTAATGCGGGAAAGCTCTTATTCGGGTGAGATGG
GCTGGGGCACCATCTGGGGACCCTGACGTGAAGTTTGTCACTGACTGGAGAACTCGGTTTGTCGTCTGTT
GCGG
