>Addgene plasmid #74028 | FUP95Q15AGW (D5) | addgene partial sequence | sequence record 140985 | EGFP-N 5'-CGTCGCCGTCCAGCTCGACCAG-3'
CTTGCTCACCATGGTGGCGATGGATCCCGGGCCCGCGGTACCGAGTCTCTCTCGGGCTGGGACCCAGATG
TAGGGGCCTGAGAGGTCTTCAATGACACGTTTCACTTTGTGATAGATCTCTTCAAAGCTGTCGCCCTCTA
CGATGGCTGAGAAGCACTCTGTGAACTCCTGCTCCAGCTTCGTGGCTCTGTCGAAGGCTTTCCGGGCTTG
CTCCTCTGTGATCCGCTTATTGATCTCTAGCACATTCTCCAGGGAGCGGGGACGGATGAAGATGGCGATG
GGGTGCAGGTGGGCCGCCTGCAGCCGCCGCACGGCATTGGCCGAGACATCGAGGATGCAGTGCTTCCCCT
GCTCTGCTACCTCTCGCACAGACTGGACGCTGGTCCCATAGAGGTGGCTGTTGTACTGGCCAGCCTCAAT
GAACTTATGCGCTTGAATATCCTTCTCCATTTTCTCCCGGGAGGAGACAAAGTGGTAATCCCGGCCGTCT
ATCTCATATTCCCGCTTAGGACGTGTCGTATGAGGGACACAGGATCCAAACTTGTCGGGGAACTCGGAGA
GAAGATCATCGTTGGCACGGTCTTTGGTGGGTCCAAGGATGATGATGGGACGAGCATAGTGCACTTCCAT
CTGGGTCACCGTCTCATAGCTCAGAACCGAGTCTTCTCGACCCTGTGATCCAGAGCTGGAGCCCCAGTCC
TTGGCCTTTAACCTTGACCACTCTCGTCGCTCGACCCGCCGTTTGCTGGGAATGAAGCCAATGTCGTCGG
TCTCACTGTCGGAGTGGACCCGCCGTGCTTGCCACCACTCTTCGTCACCAGCGTCAATGACATGAAGCAC
ATCCC
