>Addgene plasmid #74028 | FUP95Q15AGW (D5) | addgene partial sequence | sequence record 141065 | hUBCpro-F 5'-TGAAGCTCCGGTTTTGAACT-3'
AATGTAATCATTTGGGTCAATATGTAATTTTCAGTGTTAGACTAGTAAATTGTCCGCTAAATTCTGGCCG
TTTTTGGCTTTTTTGTTAGACGAAGCTTGGGCTGCAGGTCGACTCTAGACCACCATGGACTGTCTCTGTA
TAGTGACAACCAAGAAATACCGCTACGCAGATGAAGACACGCCCCCTCTGGAACACAGCCCGGCCCACCT
CCCCAACCAGGCCAATTCTCCCCCTGTGATTGTCAACACGGACACCCTAGAAGCCCCAGGATATGAGTTG
CAGGTGAATGGAACAGAGGGGGAGATGGAGTATGAGGAGATCACATTGGAAAGGGGTAACTCAGGTCTGG
GCTTCAGCATCGCAGGTGGCACTGACAACCCGCACATCGGTGACGACCCGTCCATTTTTATCACCAAGAT
CATTCCTGGTGGGGCTGCAGCCCAGGATGGCCGCCTCAGGGTCAATGACAGCATCCTGTTTGTAAATGAA
GTGGATGTTCGGGAGGTGACCCATTCAGCTGCGGTGGAGGCCCTCAAAGAGGCAGGTTCCATCGTTCGCC
TCTATGTCATGCGCCGGAAACCCCCAGCCGAAAAGGTCATGGAGATCAAACTCATCAAAGGGCCTAAAGG
ACTTGGCTTCAGCATTGCGGGGGGCGTTGGGAACCAGCACATCCCTGGAGATAACAGCATCTATGTAACG
AAGATCATCGAAGGAGGTGCTGCCCACAAGGATGGCAGGTTGCAGATTGGAGACAAGATCCTGGCGGTCA
ACAGTGTGGG
