[The description below was written by a language model from this plasmid's Addgene catalogue record.]
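Description:
FUP95Q15AGW (D5) is a lentiviral mammalian expression plasmid built on the FUGW backbone, a transfer vector in which the human ubiquitin C (hUbC) promoter drives a GFP-containing expression cassette. It is maintained in bacteria as a high-copy plasmid under ampicillin selection. The recorded host is a recombination-deficient strain of the kind commonly used to keep the repeated long terminal repeat sequences of lentiviral vectors stable. No feature table accompanies the record, so the viral and regulatory elements carried by the backbone are not itemised here. The only structural detail given is a depositor map note listing a string of restriction sites between the FUGW backbone and the PSD-95 insert. The cloning method is recorded as unknown.

The payload is rat Psd95 (the orthologue of DLG4, also known as SAP-90), the postsynaptic density scaffolding protein, carrying a Q15A point substitution near its N-terminus and expressed as a fusion with EGFP. Transcription comes from the hUbC promoter, which gives broad constitutive expression in mammalian cells, including neurons. The EGFP portion lets transduced cells and the localisation of the fusion protein be followed by fluorescence. As a transfer plasmid, it would be supplied together with separate packaging and envelope functions to generate viral particles that integrate the cassette into target cells.

The stated purpose is lentiviral expression of the Psd95-Q15A-EGFP fusion. The associated work concerns separating the roles of PSD-95 in regulating synaptic strength and long-term depression, which suggests the construct serves as a mutant variant for structure–function comparisons. The record does not state the specific functional effect of the Q15A change.
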