Addgene plasmid #74028: FUP95Q15AGW (D5)
Purpose: lentiviral expression of Psd95-Q15A-EGFP fusion
Depositing lab: Robert Malenka & Oliver Schluter & Weifeng Xu. Depositing organization: Stanford University. Publication: Molecular dissociation of the role of PSD-95 in regulating synaptic strength and LTD. Xu W, Schluter OM, Steiner P, Czervionke BL, Sabatini B, Malenka RC. Neuron. 2008 Jan 24;57(2):248-62. doi: 10.1016/j.neuron.2007.11.027. PubMed 18215622.
Backbone
  Vector backbone: FUGW
  Backbone manufacturer: David Baltimore (Addgene plasmid # 14883)
  Backbone size w/o insert (bp): 9941
  Vector type: Mammalian Expression, Lentiviral
Growth in bacteria
  Bacterial resistance: Ampicillin, 100 μg/mL
  Growth temperature: 37°C
  Growth strain: NEB Stable
  Copy number: High Copy
Gene/Insert
  Gene/Insert name: Psd95
  Species: R. norvegicus (rat)
  Mutation: Q15A
  Entrez Gene: DLG4 (a.k.a. MRD62, PSD95, SAP-90, SAP90)
  Promoter: hUbC
  Cloning method: Unknown
  Sequencing primers: 5′ hUBCpro-F
Terms and licenses: Academic/Nonprofit Terms; Industry Terms: Not Available to Industry
Depositor comments: Map: FUGW-HinDIII-SalI-XbaI-BamHI-SmaI-KpnI-EcoRI-XbaI-(P95Q15A)
How to cite: FUP95Q15AGW (D5) was a gift from Robert Malenka & Oliver Schluter & Weifeng Xu (Addgene plasmid # 74028 ; http://n2t.net/addgene:74028 ; RRID:Addgene_74028)
